>Addgene plasmid #238323 | pBB3-ScVip1-536-1107-H651A | addgene full sequence | sequence record 475907 | Addgene NGS Result
TTTCCATAGGCTCCGCCCCCCTGACGAGCATCACAAAAATCGACGCTCAAGTCAGAGGTGGCGAAACCCG
ACAGGACTATAAAGATACCAGGCGTTTCCCCCTGGAAGCTCCCTCGTGCGCTCTCCTGTTCCGACCCTGC
CGCTTACCGGATACCTGTCCGCCTTTCTCCCTTCGGGAAGCGTGGCGCTTTCTCATAGCTCACGCTGTAG
GTATCTCAGTTCGGTGTAGGTCGTTCGCTCCAAGCTGGGCTGTGTGCACGAACCCCCCGTTCAGCCCGAC
CGCTGCGCCTTATCCGGTAACTATCGTCTTGAGTCCAACCCGGTAAGACACGACTTATCGCCACTGGCAG
CAGCCACTGGTAACAGGATTAGCAGAGCGAGGTATGTAGGCGGTGCTACAGAGTTCTTGAAGTGGTGGCC
TAACTACGGCTACACTAGAAGAACAGTATTTGGTATCTGCGCTCTGCTGAAGCCAGTTACCTTCGGAAAA
AGAGTTGGTAGCTCTTGATCCGGCAAACAAACCACCGCTGGTAGCGGTGGTTTTTTTGTTTGCAAGCAGC
AGATTACGCGCAGAAAAAAAGGATCTCAAGAAGATCCTTTGATCTTTTCTACGGGGTCTGACGCTCAGTG
GAACGAAAACTCACGTTAAGGGATTTTGGTCATGAGATTATCAAAAAGGATCTTCACCTAGATCCTTTTA
AATTAAAAATGAAGTTTTAAATCAATCTAAAGTATATATGAGTAAACTTGGTCTGACAGTTGACCCAAGT
CAACCGGTTGTGGGCGGACAAAATAGTTGGGAACTGGGAGGGGTGGAAATGGAGTTTTTAAGGATTATTT
AGGGAAAAGTGACAAAATAGATGGGAACTGGGTGTAGCGTCGTAAGCTAATACGAAAATTAAAAATGACA
AAATAGTTTGGAACTAGATTTCACTTATCTGGTTCCAATTAGATGGGTATACCCTAGGGGTTATGATAGT
TATTGCTCAGCGGTGGCAGCAGCCAACTCAGCTTCCTTTCGGGCTTTGTTAGCAGCCGGATCTTCTAGGC
TCAAGCAGTGATCAGATCCAGACATGATAAGATACATTGATGAGTTTGGACAAACCACAACTAGAATGCA
GTGAAAAAAATGCTTTATTTGTGAAATTTGTGATGCTATTGCTTTATTTGTAACCATTATAAGCTGCAAT
AAACAAGTTAACAACAACAATTGCATTCATTTTATGTTTCAGGTTCAGGGGGAGGTGTGGGAGGTTTTTT
AAAGCAAGTAAAACCTCTACAAATGTGGTATGGCTGATTATGATCCTCTAGTACTTCTCGACAAGCTTGT
CGAGACTGCAGGCTCTAGATTCGAAAGTCCGATTCGATCCTACTCGAGTGCGGCCGCTTATGAGGTGATG
TTCACGGGAGTGAACTTTGGAGGCATGATCACACGGGTGAACTTGTTACGCAGCTTCTGCTGCACGTAGT
CCATGTCGAGGTGCTTGGTCAGGGAGATCTTAGGGATGCAAGAGATGTAGTGACGGTCGTCCAATTGCAC
GTCCAGAGGGTCCTGAGTGTGGCAACCGGGAGACATCTTCAGACGGATAGAGTGGGACTTCTGGCCGGAA
GCGTCGGTGGACTCGTACAACTCGAAGGTGATCTGGGACAAGTAGTCCAGTTCGGGCAGAGCGTTGCGAG
CGATCCTCATGGGGATACCGCTTTCGTAGATGATGTTGAGCAGGGTGTAGATGTGGGACTCTTTGGTGAA
GTAAGCCACACAAGCGGGAGTCTCGCGGTTCTTCATGTCGCCGATGTCGTTCAGGATCTGCTTAGCCAGA
GGCAGAGAAGTCAGCAGGCCGATGTCCAGCTTCTCAGCGTCGGAGATACCGTACTCTTTGGGGCAGATGA
AGTCGAACAGGACCTTAGCCAGCTTGTACAGTTCGCGCAGCTGCATGAAACGGGGCTCGTCGAACTGGCT
AGAGGACTTGGGGTTACGAGCGGTTGAGGTCTTTCCAGACTCGAGCACCCAGCCGAGAGAACCCACGGAG
TTGGAGGAGTTCTTGCCGGAGTTGTTCATGGAGTGGGAGTCGATGATCTTGAAGTTGTTCTTGGCCAGGA
CGTTGATGGGGTAACGATCCACCAGGGAGTGAGAACCGAGTTCGTCAGCGATAGCCTCGTTAGGCAGGCC
GGGGTCGAAGATGTTCTCCAAGAACTGACGGTTGTGCAGAGCGTCGTACTTCATGGTGTCGTACAGCTCG
GAGATCTTGGAAGGGTCGACCTTCTCGGCGTTGTTGAACTCTTTGAAAAGCTTGTCCCAACGCTCTTTGA
ACAGGCTGGGGTCCTCAGAGGTGCACCAACGGGTCTGCATGGAGTTCACGTCTTTCTTGGCGAAGTTGTT
ATCCATGATTTTCTTGTGGTAGTTCATCAGCTCGACCACACGCTTGATGACCAGGTAAGGCTCGGGCATC
TTGGAGGGCCAAGCGAATTGAGGAGGAGCCTCTTTGCCCTCGCGCAGCAGGGGCTTCAACTTCTTCTTGA
CTTTGTCCATGAGGTCCTTAGCAGCGTTGGAGTCGTCCAGCAGGTCCTTGCGGATAGAGATCTCGTCGGA
ACCCAGCTCGTCAGCACCGAACAGAGCACGGGTCCAGTACTGAGCAGTGTGCAGCACACGACGCTCGGAG
GAGCTGAAGATCTTGATATTCTGCAGGATGGACTTGTTCAACAGGTCGAAGTCTTGACGCATCTGCTCTC
CCAGCTCGGTAGCCTGGTACTTAGCGGAGGCAGTAGGCTCGCCACCCCACTTCAGGATGAACTGCACCTT
CTCGACCTCGTTCTCTTTGTTCAGCACTGGCTTCAGCTGGATCTTGGTGCCGGGGAAGTTCAGCTTCTTC
TCGAGAGCGTTAGCCAGCACCTTGATCTTAGCGGGGTTGCCAGCCTTCTCGTCCAGAGCGATACGCAGAG
CCTGCAGCACGATCTTCAGATCGTTCACGTTACGGATGACGACTTCCTCTTTGTGACCCTTCAGCAGGGA
GATGAAGATGGGGCTAGTGAAGGAGTGCTTGAACTTTTGCTTAGGAGTACGGTCAGCGTGACGGATGATG
ATGGCGAGGCCCTTGAACACCCATTTGGCACCTTGGAAGTACAGGTTCTCGCCGGAACCGGAGCCCTTTT
CGAATTGAGGGTGGCTCCAAGCAGAACCACCGGATCCGCCACCGGAACCACCACCCTTCTCGAACTGGGG
GTGGGACCAGCTAGCACCGTGGTGGTGATGGTGATGATGATGATGATGCTTCATCCGCGCCCGATGGTGG
GACGGTATGAATAATCCGGAATATTTATAGGTTTTTTTATTACAAAACTGTTACGAAAACAGTAAAATAC
TTATTTATTTGCGAGATGGTTATCATTTTAATTATCTCCATGATCTATTAATATTCCGGAGTAGGTCGCG
AATCGATACTAGTATACGGACCTTTAATTCAACCCAACACAATATATTATAGTTAAATAAGAATTATTAT
CAAATCATTTGTATATTAATTAAAATACTATACTGTAAATTACATTTTATTTACAATCACTCGACGAAGA
CTTGATCACCCGGGCGGTCCGAAACCATGATGGTGAGCAAGGGCGAGGAGCTGTTCACCGGGGTGGTGCC
CATCCTGGTCGAGCTGGACGGCGACGTAAACGGCCACAAGTTCAGCGTGTCCGGCGAGGGCGAGGGCGAT
GCCACCTACGGCAAGCTGACCCTGAAGTTCATCTGCACCACCGGCAAGCTGCCCGTGCCCTGGCCCACCC
TCGTGACCACCTTCGGCTACGGCCTGCAGTGCTTCGCCCGCTACCCCGACCACATGAAGCAGCACGACTT
CTTCAAGTCCGCCATGCCCGAAGGCTACGTCCAGGAGCGCACCATCTTCTTCAAGGACGACGGCAACTAC
AAGACCCGCGCCGAGGTGAAGTTCGAGGGCGACACCCTGGTGAACCGCATCGAGCTGAAGGGTATCGACT
TCAAGGAGGACGGCAACATCCTGGGGCACAAGCTGGAGTACAACTACAACAGCCACAACGTCTATATCAT
GGCCGACAAGCAGAAGAACGGCATCAAGGTGAACTTCAAGATCCGCCACAACATCGAGGACGGCAGCGTG
CAGCTCGCCGACCACTACCAGCAGAACACCCCCATCGGCGACGGCCCCGTGCTGCTGCCCGACAACCACT
ACCTGAGCTACCAGTCCGCCCTGAGCAAAGACCCCAACGAGAAGCGCGATCACATGGTCCTGCTGGAGTT
CGTGACCGCCGCCGGGATCACTCTCGGCATGGACGAGCTGTACAAGTAGGATCGAATCGGAGCATGCGGT
ACCGGGAGATGGGGGAGGCTAACTGAAACACGGAAGGAGACAATACCGGAAGGAACCCGCGCTATGACGG
CAATAAAAAGACAGAATAAAACGCACGGGTGTTGGGTCGTTTGTTCATAAACGCGGGGTTCGGTCCCAGG
GCTGGCACTCTGTCGATACCCCACCGAGACCCCATTGGGACCAATACGCCCGCGTTTCTTCCTTTTCCCC
ACCCCAACCCCCAAGTTCGGGTGAAGGCCCAGGGCTCGCAGCCAACGTCGGGGCGGCAAGCCCTGCCATA
GCCACTACGGGTACGTTTAAACCTTCCGGAGTAGGTCGCGAATCGATACTAGTGTTTAAACTCGCTACCT
TAGGACCGTTATAGTTACAGATAACTTCGTATAATGTATGCTATACGAAGTTATGGCGACTTCGCTGCTG
CCCAAGGTTGCCGGGTGACGCACACCGTGGAAACGGATGAAGGCACGAACCCAGTTGACATAAGCCTGTT
CGGTTCGTAAACTGTAATGCAAGTAGCGTATGCGCTCACGCAACTGGTCCAGAACCTTGACCGAACGCAG
CGGTGGTAACGGCGCAGTGGCGGTTTTCATGGCTTGTTATGACTGTTTTTTTGTACAGTCTATGCCTCGG
GCATCCAAGCAGCAAGCGCGTTACGCCGTGGGTCGATGTTTGATGTTATGGAGCAGCAACGATGTTACGC
AGCAGCAACGATGTTACGCAGCAGGGCAGTCGCCCTAAAACAAAGTTAGGTGGCTCAAGTATGGGCATCA
TTCGCACATGTAGGCTCGGCCCTGACCAAGTCAAATCCATGCGGGCTGCTCTTGATCTTTTCGGTCGTGA
GTTCGGAGACGTAGCCACCTACTCCCAACATCAGCCGGACTCCGATTACCTCGGGAACTTGCTCCGTAGT
AAGACATTCATCGCGCTTGCTGCCTTCGACCAAGAAGCGGTTGTTGGCGCTCTCGCGGCTTACGTTCTGC
CCAAGTTTGAGCAGCCGCGTAGTGAGATCTATATCTATGATCTCGCAGTCTCCGGCGAGCACCGGAGGCA
GGGCATTGCCACCGCGCTCATCAATCTCCTCAAGCATGAGGCCAACGCGCTTGGTGCTTATGTGATCTAC
GTGCAAGCAGATTACGGTGACGATCCCGCAGTGGCTCTCTATACAAAGTTGGGCATACGGGAAGAAGTGA
TGCACTTTGATATCGACCCAAGTACCGCCACCTAACAATTCGTTCAAGCCGAGATCGGCTTCCCGGCCGC
GGAGTTGTTCGGTAAATTGTCACAACGCCGCGAATATAGTCTTTACATGCCCTTGGCCACGCCCCTCTTT
AATACGACGGGCAATTTGCACTTCAGAAAATGAAGAGTTTGCTTTAGCCATAACAAAAGTCCAGTATGCT
TTTTCACAGCATAACTGGACTGATTTCAGTTTACAACTATTCTGTCTAGTTTAAGACTTTATTGTCATAG
TTTAGATCTATTTTGTTCAGTTTAAGACTTTATTGTCCGCCCACACCCGCTTACGCAGGGCATCTGCGCA
TCCACAGGAAGAGCGACCCAAGTCAATCAGGGGATAACGCAGGAAAGAACATGTGAGCAAAAGGCCAGCA
AAAGGCCAGGAACCGTAAAAAGGCCGCGTTGCTGGCGTT
Features (pLannotate 1.2.2; 15 found; start..end, strand, type, name):
      1..589     -  rep_origin     ori: high-copy-number ColE1/pMB1/pBR322/pUC origin of replication
    779..944     +  mobile_element Tn7L: mini-Tn7 element (left end of the Tn7 transposon) Tn7
    987..1036    -  CDS            SET1 (fragment): solubility-enhancement tag derived from T7 phage gene 10B
   1065..1199    -  polyA_signal   SV40 poly(A) signal: SV40 polyadenylation signal
   1222..1305    -  CDS            large T antigen (fragment): large T antigen from SV40 (simian virus 40)
   1391..3106    -  CDS            VIP1 (fragment): VIP1_YEAST - Experimental evidence at protein level: Swiss-Prot protein existence level 1. Bifunctional inositol kinase that acts in concert with the IP6K kinases to synthesize the diphosphate group-containing inositol pyrophosphates diphosphoinositol pentakisphosphate, PP-InsP5, and bis- diphosphoinositol tetrakisphosphate, (PP)2-InsP4 (PubMed:17412958). Phosphorylates inositol hexakisphosphate (InsP6) at positions 1 or 3 to produce PP-InsP5 which is in turn phosphorylated by IP6Ks to produce (PP)2-InsP4. Alternatively, phosphorylates at position 1 or 3 PP-InsP5, produced by IP6Ks from InsP6,
   3252..3269    -  CDS            capTEV™ (fragment): composite tag for in vivo biotinylation, TEV protease cleavage, and 6xHis tagging
   3313..3404    -  promoter       polyhedrin promoter: polh from Autographa californica; promoter for the baculovirus polyhedrin gene
   3449..3558    +  promoter       p10 promoter: baculovirus promoter for expression in insect cells
   3600..4316    +  CDS            EYFP: EYFP is a basic (constitutively fluorescent) green/yellow fluorescent protein published in 1996, derived from Aequorea victoria. It is reported to be a very rapidly-maturing weak dimer with high acid sensitivity.
   4408..4456    +  polyA_signal   HSV TK poly(A) signal: herpes simplex virus thymidine kinase polyadenylation signal (Cole and Stacy, 1985)
   4711..4744    -  protein_bind   loxP: Cre-mediated recombination occurs in the 8-bp core sequence (GCATACAT). Cre recombinase
   4815..4843    +  promoter       Pc promoter: intI1 (promoter lies within the coding sequence); class 1 integron promoter
   5032..5565    +  CDS            GmR: gentamycin acetyltransferase; aacC1; confers resistance to gentamycin
   5632..5855    +  mobile_element Tn7R: mini-Tn7 element (right end of the Tn7 transposon) Tn7
