[The description below was written by a language model from this plasmid's Addgene catalogue record and pLannotate feature annotations shown in this document.]
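Description:
pBB3-ScVip1-536-1107-H651A is a baculovirus transfer (donor) plasmid of about 6 kb for producing a fragment of the budding yeast inositol pyrophosphate enzyme Vip1 (PPIP5K) in insect cells. It is maintained in E. coli at high copy through a ColE1/pUC-type origin and selected with gentamicin; the resistance gene (aacC1) is driven by the class 1 integron Pc promoter. The gentamicin marker and both expression cassettes lie between the Tn7L and Tn7R ends of a mini-Tn7 element. This arrangement normally allows site-specific transposition of the payload into a baculovirus bacmid, from which recombinant virus is generated. A single loxP site is also annotated. Such a site is commonly used for Cre-mediated fusion with other plasmids in multigene baculovirus systems, though the record does not state its purpose here.

The main cassette uses the very late polyhedrin promoter to drive a 1716 bp insert encoding Vip1 residues 536–1107 with an H651A substitution, terminated by the SV40 polyadenylation signal. According to the catalogue entry, the backbone supplies an N-terminal His10 tag, Twin-Strep-tag and TEV protease cleavage site, allowing affinity purification and subsequent tag removal. The automated annotation detects only a short tag-like fragment in this region. The record does not explain the effect of H651A, but the associated study concerns regulation of PPIP5K phosphatase activity in phosphate homeostasis. A second, divergently oriented cassette places EYFP under the baculovirus p10 promoter with an HSV TK polyadenylation signal. This fluorescent reporter can serve to monitor infection and late-phase expression in insect cell cultures. The short SET1 and large T antigen hits are probably incidental matches to backbone and SV40 terminator sequence.
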