Addgene plasmid #238323: pBB3-ScVip1-536-1107-H651A
Purpose: ScVip1-536-1107-H651A protein expression in insect cells
Depositing lab: Michael Hothorn. Depositing organization: University of Geneva. Publication: A small signaling domain controls PPIP5K phosphatase activity in phosphate homeostasis. Raia P, Lee K, Bartsch SM, Rico-Resendiz F, Portugal-Calisto D, Vadas O, Panse VG, Fiedler D, Hothorn M. Nat Commun. 2025 Feb 19;16(1):1753. doi: 10.1038/s41467-025-56937-0. PubMed 39966396.
Backbone
  Vector backbone: pBB3
  Vector type: Insect Expression
Growth in bacteria
  Bacterial resistance: Gentamicin, 10 μg/mL
  Growth temperature: 37°C
  Growth strain: DH5alpha
  Copy number: High Copy
Gene/Insert
  Gene/Insert name: VIP1 (alt name: PPIP5K)
  Species: S. cerevisiae (budding yeast)
  Insert size (bp): 1716
  Mutation: ScVip1-536-1107-H651A
  Entrez Gene: VIP1 (a.k.a. YLR410W)
  Tag / fusion protein: His10-Tag, Twin-Strep-tag, TEV (N terminal on backbone)
  Cloning method: Gibson Cloning
Terms and licenses: Academic/Nonprofit Terms; Industry Terms: Not Available to Industry
How to cite: pBB3-ScVip1-536-1107-H651A was a gift from Michael Hothorn (Addgene plasmid # 238323 ; http://n2t.net/addgene:238323 ; RRID:Addgene_238323)
